>Addgene plasmid #190132 | pMB1-A-pBAD-dCas9 | addgene full sequence | sequence record 379847 | Addgene NGS Result
CGTCTCAATCTCTATTTATGACAACTTGACGGCTACATCATTCACTTTTTCTTCACAACCGGCACGGAAC
TCGCTCGGGCTGGCCCCGGTGCATTTTTTAAATACCCGCGAGAAATAGAGTTGATCGTCAAAACCAACAT
TGCGACCGACGGTGGCGATAGGCATCCGGGTGGTGCTCAAAAGCAGCTTCGCCTGGCTGATACGTTGGTC
CTCGCGCCAGCTTAAGACGCTAATCCCTAACTGCTGGCGGAAAAGATGTGACAGACGCGACGGCGACAAG
CAAACATGCTGTGCGACGCTGGCGATATCAAAATTGCTGTCTGCCAGGTGATCGCTGATGTACTGACAAG
CCTCGCGTACCCGATTATCCATCGGTGGATGGAGCGACTCGTTAATCGCTTCCATGCGCCGCAGTAACAA
TTGCTCAAGCAGATTTATCGCCAGCAGCTCCGAATAGCGCCCTTCCCCTTGCCCGGCGTTAATGATTTGC
CCAAACAGGTCGCTGAAATGCGGCTGGTGCGCTTCATCCGGGCGAAAGAACCCCGTATTGGCAAATATTG
ACGGCCAGTTAAGCCATTCATGCCAGTAGGCGCGCGGACGAAAGTAAACCCACTGGTGATACCATTCGCG
AGCCTCCGGATGACGACCGTAGTGATGAATCTCTCCTGGCGGGAACAGCAAAATATCACCCGGTCGGCAA
ACAAATTCTCGTCCCTGATTTTTCACCACCCCCTGACCGCGAATGGTGAGATTGAGAATATAACCTTTCA
TTCCCAGCGGTCGGTCGATAAAAAAATCGAGATAACCGTTGGCCTCAATCGGCGTTAAACCCGCCACCAG
ATGGGCATTAAACGAGTATCCCGGCAGCAGGGGATCATTTTGCGCTTCAGCCATACTTTTCATACTCCCG
CCATTCAGAGAAGAAACCAATTGTCCATATTGCATCAGACATTGCCGTCACTGCGTCTTTTACTGGCTCT
TCTCGCTAACCAAACCGGTAACCCCGCTTATTAAAAGCATTCTGTAACAAAGCGGGACCAAAGCCATGAC
AAAAACGCGTAACAAAAGTGTCTATAATCACGGCAGAAAAGTCCACATTGATTATTTGCACGGCGTCACA
CTTTGCTATGCCATAGCATTTTTATCCATAAGATTAGCGGATCCTACCTGACGCTTTTTATCGCAACTCT
CTACTGTTTCTCCATGTACTTTAACTTTAAGAAGGAGATATACATAATGGATAAGAAATACTCAATAGGC
TTAGCTATCGGCACAAATAGCGTCGGATGGGCGGTGATCACTGATGAATATAAGGTTCCGTCTAAAAAGT
TCAAGGTTCTGGGAAATACAGACCGCCACAGTATCAAAAAAAATCTTATAGGGGCTCTTTTATTTGACAG
TGGAGAGACAGCGGAAGCGACTCGTCTTAAACGGACAGCTCGTAGAAGGTATACACGTCGGAAGAATCGT
ATTTGTTATCTACAGGAGATTTTTTCAAATGAGATGGCGAAAGTAGATGATAGTTTCTTTCATCGACTTG
AAGAGTCTTTTTTGGTGGAAGAAGACAAGAAGCATGAACGTCATCCTATTTTTGGAAATATAGTAGATGA
AGTTGCTTATCATGAGAAATATCCAACTATCTATCATCTGCGAAAAAAATTGGTAGATTCTACTGATAAA
GCGGATTTGCGCTTAATCTATTTGGCCTTAGCGCATATGATTAAGTTTCGTGGTCATTTTTTGATTGAGG
GAGATTTAAATCCTGATAATAGTGATGTGGACAAACTATTTATCCAGTTGGTACAAACCTACAATCAATT
ATTTGAAGAAAACCCTATTAACGCAAGTGGAGTAGATGCTAAAGCGATTCTTTCTGCACGATTGAGTAAA
TCAAGACGATTAGAAAATCTCATTGCTCAGCTCCCCGGTGAGAAGAAAAATGGCTTATTTGGGAATCTCA
TTGCTTTGTCATTGGGTTTGACCCCTAATTTTAAATCAAATTTTGATTTGGCAGAAGATGCTAAATTACA
GCTTTCAAAAGATACTTACGATGATGATTTAGATAATTTATTGGCGCAAATTGGAGATCAATATGCTGAT
TTGTTTTTGGCAGCTAAGAATTTATCAGATGCTATTTTACTTTCAGATATCCTAAGAGTAAATACTGAAA
TAACTAAGGCTCCCCTATCAGCTTCAATGATTAAACGCTACGATGAACATCATCAAGACTTGACTCTTTT
AAAAGCTTTAGTTCGACAACAACTTCCAGAAAAGTATAAAGAAATCTTTTTTGATCAATCAAAAAACGGA
TATGCAGGTTATATTGATGGGGGAGCTAGCCAAGAAGAATTTTATAAATTTATCAAACCAATTTTAGAAA
AAATGGATGGTACTGAGGAATTATTGGTGAAACTAAATCGTGAAGATTTGCTGCGCAAGCAACGGACCTT
TGACAACGGCTCTATTCCCCATCAAATTCACTTGGGTGAGCTGCATGCTATTTTGAGAAGACAAGAAGAC
TTTTATCCATTTTTAAAAGACAATCGTGAGAAGATTGAAAAAATCTTGACTTTTCGAATTCCTTATTATG
TTGGTCCATTGGCGCGTGGCAATAGTCGTTTTGCATGGATGACTCGGAAGTCTGAAGAAACAATTACCCC
ATGGAATTTTGAAGAAGTTGTCGATAAAGGTGCTTCAGCTCAATCATTTATTGAACGCATGACAAACTTT
GATAAAAATCTTCCAAATGAAAAAGTACTACCAAAACATAGTTTGCTTTATGAGTATTTTACGGTTTATA
ACGAATTGACAAAGGTCAAATATGTTACTGAAGGAATGCGAAAACCAGCATTTCTTTCAGGTGAACAGAA
GAAAGCCATTGTTGATTTACTCTTCAAAACAAATCGAAAAGTAACCGTTAAGCAATTAAAAGAAGATTAT
TTCAAAAAAATAGAATGTTTTGATAGTGTTGAAATTTCAGGAGTTGAAGATAGATTTAATGCTTCATTAG
GTACCTACCATGATTTGCTAAAAATTATTAAAGATAAAGATTTTTTGGATAATGAAGAAAATGAAGATAT
CTTAGAGGATATTGTTTTAACATTGACCTTATTTGAAGATAGGGAGATGATTGAGGAAAGACTTAAAACA
TATGCTCACCTCTTTGATGATAAGGTGATGAAACAGCTTAAACGTCGCCGTTATACTGGTTGGGGACGTT
TGTCTCGAAAATTGATTAATGGTATTAGGGATAAGCAATCTGGCAAAACAATATTAGATTTTTTGAAATC
AGATGGTTTTGCCAATCGCAATTTTATGCAGCTGATCCATGATGATAGTTTGACATTTAAAGAAGACATT
CAAAAAGCACAAGTGTCTGGACAAGGCGATAGTTTACATGAACATATTGCAAATTTAGCTGGTAGCCCTG
CTATTAAAAAAGGTATTTTACAGACTGTAAAAGTTGTTGATGAATTGGTCAAAGTAATGGGGCGGCATAA
GCCAGAAAATATCGTTATTGAAATGGCACGTGAAAATCAGACAACTCAAAAGGGCCAGAAAAATTCGCGA
GAGCGTATGAAACGAATCGAAGAAGGTATCAAAGAATTAGGAAGTCAGATTCTTAAAGAGCATCCTGTTG
AAAATACTCAATTGCAAAATGAAAAGCTCTATCTCTATTATCTCCAAAATGGAAGAGACATGTATGTGGA
CCAAGAATTAGATATTAATCGTTTAAGTGATTATGATGTCGATGCCATTGTTCCACAAAGTTTCCTTAAA
GACGATTCAATAGACAATAAGGTCTTAACGCGTTCTGATAAAAATCGTGGTAAATCGGATAACGTTCCAA
GTGAAGAAGTAGTCAAAAAGATGAAAAACTATTGGAGACAACTTCTAAACGCCAAGTTAATCACTCAACG
TAAGTTTGATAATTTAACGAAAGCTGAACGTGGAGGTTTGAGTGAACTTGATAAAGCTGGTTTTATCAAA
CGCCAATTGGTTGAAACTCGCCAAATCACTAAGCATGTGGCACAAATTTTGGATAGTCGCATGAATACTA
AATACGATGAAAATGATAAACTTATTCGAGAGGTTAAAGTGATTACCTTAAAATCTAAATTAGTTTCTGA
CTTCCGAAAAGATTTCCAATTCTATAAAGTACGTGAGATTAACAATTACCATCATGCCCATGATGCGTAT
CTAAATGCCGTCGTTGGAACTGCTTTGATTAAGAAATATCCAAAACTTGAATCGGAGTTTGTCTATGGTG
ATTATAAAGTTTATGATGTTCGTAAAATGATTGCTAAGTCTGAGCAAGAAATAGGCAAAGCAACCGCAAA
ATATTTCTTTTACTCTAATATCATGAACTTCTTCAAAACAGAAATTACACTTGCAAATGGAGAGATTCGC
AAACGCCCTCTAATCGAAACTAATGGGGAAACTGGAGAAATTGTCTGGGATAAAGGGCGAGATTTTGCCA
CAGTGCGCAAAGTATTGTCCATGCCCCAAGTCAATATTGTCAAGAAAACAGAAGTACAGACAGGCGGATT
CTCCAAGGAGTCAATTTTACCAAAAAGAAATTCGGACAAGCTTATTGCTCGTAAAAAAGACTGGGATCCA
AAAAAATATGGTGGTTTTGATAGTCCAACGGTAGCTTATTCAGTCCTAGTGGTTGCTAAGGTGGAAAAAG
GGAAATCGAAGAAGTTAAAATCCGTTAAAGAGTTACTAGGGATCACAATTATGGAAAGAAGTTCCTTTGA
AGAAAATCCGATTGACTTTTTAGAAGCTAAAGGATATAAGGAAGTTAAAAAAGACTTAATCATTAAACTA
CCTAAATATAGTCTTTTTGAGTTAGAAAACGGTCGTAAACGGATGCTGGCTAGTGCCGGAGAATTACAAA
AAGGAAATGAGCTGGCTCTGCCAAGCAAATATGTGAATTTTTTATATTTAGCTAGTCATTATGAAAAGTT
GAAGGGTAGTCCAGAAGATAACGAACAAAAACAATTGTTTGTGGAGCAGCATAAGCATTATTTAGATGAG
ATTATTGAGCAAATCAGTGAATTTTCTAAGCGTGTTATTTTAGCAGATGCCAATTTAGATAAAGTTCTTA
GTGCATATAACAAACATAGAGACAAACCAATACGTGAACAAGCAGAAAATATTATTCATTTATTTACGTT
GACGAATCTTGGAGCTCCCGCTGCTTTTAAATATTTTGATACAACAATTGATCGTAAACGATATACGTCT
ACAAAAGAAGTTTTAGATGCCACTCTTATCCATCAATCCATCACTGGTCTTTATGAAACACGCATTGATT
TGAGTCAGCTAGGAGGTGACTAACTCGATCACACTGGCTCACCTTCGGGTGGGCCTTTCTGCGTTTATAT
GTTTGCCAGAGACGCTGCAGTTGCAAGACAATATCGACCGCTTGCAGCTTGATAAAGTGATCAAAGAGGG
ACGAGCAGCTACAGCACTGCTAAGGGAGATCGGAGAGCCACTGCCGCCACCAGTGAAAGTGAAAACAGGT
TGGTTTAGTGCTGATTATTACGGCTTTGAGGACATGCTCACACGTTGGGATAATGATCAATCTAGCCTTT
CCATTTATCACAGAGAGATAAAAGAGGAGCAACAGGAACAGCAACGAAAACAACAGCAGATAGAAAGAGA
AACTAAACAAAAACAGGAAGATGACAAAAAGAAACGGCAGGACTATGAAAGATATTTATCAAAATACGGC
TATGTCAAAGATGCTGAGTATGACCATATCAGCGACCATGTTGCTTCAGACATTTCCATGTTTACACGTC
TTCAGGCGCAGGCATGGGCAAGTAACGATATGCAAGAGTACATAAGGTGTTCAAAGCAAAAATACGAGCA
GATCAGCGACAGAATAGCCTATGAGCGTGACTTGAAAAAAATCGGGCAATTGAGCCGTATCCTGGATAAA
GACAGACAGGCACTTGCTGATATTTTACCGCAGTTGATGCCTTACTATGAGCAGATGCAACAGGCTGTTA
ATAAACGGAAAATTTTACTTGAGAATGAGCGACAGCCATCATTTAAACCACGTTATGACCAAGAACAGCC
TAAGCCGAAAAAAGACAATGACCTAACTTTTTAATGTGTTACAATAGCATTCAAATGTAACACATTGGAG
TGAAAAACATGACAGAAGCGACTTTTACCTTTCGGGTAGACCATGACCTAAAGCAAGAATTTTCAAGCCT
TGCTAAGACTGTTGATCGGTCGGGGGCGCAGCTAATCCGTGACTTCATGCGTGACTTTGTTAAGAAGCAA
CAGGAAGCCGCAGACTATGACAAATGGTTCAAGCAGCAGGTACAGATCGGCTTAAATGAAGCCAATGCAG
GCAAGTTGATTCCACATGAGGACGTAAAGGCAGAGTTTGCCGCTAGACGTGCTGCAACATTGGCGAAACT
GGCAGCGAAGAATGAAGATTGAGTGGACTGAAACAGCTCGCCAAGATCGTAGAAATATCTATGATTATCT
TGAAGAACGCAACCCTATAGCAGCTATTGAAATTGATGATTTAATTGAAGAAAAGACAGATTTACTTGTT
GATAATCGACTGATGGGGCGCACAGGCAGACAGAAAGATACTAGGGAGTTAGTGATACATCCGCATTATG
TGGTTGTATATGACATCACTGATATAATACGGATACTCAGAGTGCTACACACATCGCAGGAGTGGTCATG
ACTTACTCATGTACTTTGGATTATTTAGTGTTATAAAATCCTGATTTATAAATTTTTTTTGTTAAAAAAG
ATAAAAGCCCCTTGCAATTGCTTGGGGCTTTACCGTAATTTATGGGGTACAGATCTTCGATACTGACATA
TCGGCAATCGAAAGCATTAAGGTTTGACGACCGCTAATGATTTCACCACAGGGGCTTAATGTACCTGTCT
TAAATTCTAAGGTTTTAACTCGCTTTGTCAAGCATAGACCCCAAAAATTTAGCCAATGTCTGTAACTCAA
TCTGTCCATGTGTGGGTGATGAGGTACAGTGACGCTAGCACACATCGGAAAAACGCTATTACTAGGGGAA
CTGAACAGAGTAGCGGACGCAATGAGTAGTCATTTAATTGGCGGTTATGAGCGTGTTCAGGCGGTGCTAT
CAATCGTAATCATAACAGTGGCAGCTTGATACAGTGATGTCATCCCTGATGCGAAAGCGACCGACCGACG
GTACATCGAATGGGAATACTTTAGGGTGATTTTTAAGAATCGCTCTAGGGTGAGTATTTCCCATTCAGCT
CTGCTCCCTCCCTCTGGTACTTTAATCAAAAGCACTACTAAACATATGTTTTTAAATAAAAAATATTGAT
ATAGAGATAATATTAGTAAGAATAATTAAACAATTGAATATAGATAAATCATTGTTAAATAAAGATTAAT
TATTAAAATGAATGTATACTTATATATAAATCAATGATTTAAAATATTTGATAAAGAAAACTTTTCAAAA
AAAATATAATTGAGATTGTGTCATTTCGGTCAATTCTTAATATGTTCCACGCAAGTTTTAGCTATGGTGC
TAAACAGAAATTTGCTGAAAAAGAACTTTTCACTGAACTGGTTAAAATGTAAGCAGCCTGAGAGCCGCCA
AAAATTTTAAAAACAAACCGCCTTAATCATCTTCAAAAAATACCTCTAAAACCTCACCATTTGCGTTTTA
AGACCCATATTTCATCCTGCCCTTATGTTCCCATGCTGATAGCTATAAAGTGTCTGTAATCGCTTCCTAT
GACGTTCTAGGCTGTTGATAACTTTTGGAACAACGCAAAATGTTAAAATCCGATCATTTTTTAACCTAGT
TATTTTCGTTACAGGGTAACTTTGGTAGTATTATTTCAATATTTAGTTGTTACAGGATAACAAAATATAT
GTTACAGGGTAATTAATTTAGCGTTACAGGATAACTATAGTTACAGGGTAACGTTAAATAGTTATCCTGT
AATTTAAAAATAGTTGCAGGATAGCATAAATTTTTACAAATAAATTTTATAAAAAGTTATCCTGTAACTA
AAAACAATGTTATCCTGTAACTATGATATACTATATGGGAGTTAAAGACATGAAAGACCCGAACGATCAG
AAAACACAGGACATGCTAAAAGAGCCGCCAAAAACCAATGCCGAACGACAAAAAGCATATCGTGAAAAAC
GCAAAAGCCTTGATAGTCAACGTTTGGAGGTGTTTATAGATAAGGGTGTGTCGGATATGCTTGCGGACAT
GGTGGGCGCAGCAGGGGAGAGCCAAAAAGCCATTTTGACCGCATTGATTGAGAAAGAGTATAAGCGGCTG
TATGCAGTGAAAAATAGCAAGCTAAAAAAGTACATTGATTCAAAAAGTAATGCAGATAAAAAAGAAACCC
TCGATTTATGAGGGTTTTTTATAACTACTAATGCCTATGAAAATAAGTGCTTATCATTTTCTCTAATGTA
CCCAATAAAATCGGGGTTTTGTTCCACAAGTTTCTTGATGTCATTATCATGTTTCTTCAGTAAGTAAGCC
CCGATCAGGATCTTGCGTTTTGCATCGTCTGACCTTGCCTGTTTTTGCTCTCGACCTTTCACCACAGCGT
CAGCTAGATCCTTTCTTGCCTTTTCCTGACGTTCCAATTTTTCCTTTTCTTCATCGAGCATTTGACCCAA
TTCCATAGCTGTTTTTTTGACCATTTTTAATGCCTGTGTCTCAACCTATTTTCCGAAGTATGAACCATCA
TCAATGTGAAAAGTGTTCTACTTCAAAAACTCGACTTACATCAAGATCCGAGCGCAGCGAGCAAAATCAA
AAAACAAAGTCAAAGCCTTATTGCTCTTGCTTTTGCTTTTAGCCTCGCAGAGTTCCCGAAGGGCGCACTT
ACGCAAAATTTTTGCTACGCCAAATTTTGCAAGTACGGTCAGGGAAACCCCGACACCCCAACCGCCCAAA
ACTTGGGGCGGCTGTTAATAAACAGGTGATGAAAATGGCAATTTACCATTGTGAAATGCAGAACATTTCG
AGGTCAGATGGTCGCTCAATCGTGGCATGTGCAGCATACCGAGCAGGCGAAAAATTGTACTGTGATACGT
ACGGAAAAGAGCAGGACTACACCAAAAAAACAGGCATTGAATACACCCAAATTTTTGCCCCAACTGGGGC
AAGTCCTGACATGTTAGATCGTCAAACCCTATGGAATCGGGTAGAGCAATCCGAACTAAAAAAGAACGGT
GACATCAAACAGGAGGCAAGATTAGCAAAGGAAGTAGAGATAGCATTGCCGCATGAACTGGATAAGACAC
AGCGTCAGGCAACTTGTTAACTGCAGGCTTCCTCGCTCACTGACTCGCTGCGCTCGGTCGTTCGGCTGCG
GCGAGCGGTATCAGCTCACTCAAAGGCGGTAATACGGTTATCCACAGAATCAGGGGATAACGCAGGAAAG
AACATGTGAGCAAAAGGCCAGCAAAAGGCCAGGAACCGTAAAAAGGCCGCGTTGCTGGCGTTTTTCCACA
GGCTCCGCCCCCCTGACGAGCATCACAAAAATCGACGCTCAAGTCAGAGGTGGCGAAACCCGACAGGACT
ATAAAGATACCAGGCGTTTCCCCCTGGAAGCTCCCTCGTGCGCTCTCCTGTTCCGACCCTGCCGCTTACC
GGATACCTGTCCGCCTTTCTCCCTTCGGGAAGCGTGGCGCTTTCTCATAGCTCACGCTGTAGGTATCTCA
GTTCGGTGTAGGTCGTTCGCTCCAAGCTGGGCTGTGTGCACGAACCCCCCGTTCAGCCCGACCGCTGCGC
CTTATCCGGTAACTATCGTCTTGAGTCCAACCCGGTAAGACACGACTTATCGCCACTGGCAGCAGCCACT
GGTAACAGGATTAGCAGAGCGAGGTATGTAGGCGGTGCTACAGAGTTCTTGAAGTGGTGGCCTAACTACG
GCTACACTAGAAGAACAGTATTTGGTATCTGCGCTCTGCTGAAGCCAGTTACCTTCGGAAAAAGAGTTGG
TAGCTCTTGATCCGGCAAACAAACCACCGCTGGTAGCGGTGGTTTTTTTGTTTGCAAGCAGCAGATTACG
CGCAGAAAAAAAGGATCTCAAGAAGATCCTTTGATCTTTTCTACGGGGTCTGACGCTCAGTGGAACGAAA
ACTCACGTTAAGGGATTTTGGTCATGAGATTATCAAAAAGGATCTTCACCTAGATCCTTTTAAATTAAAA
ATGAAGTTTTAAATCAATCTAAAGTATATATGAGTAAACTTGGTCTGACAGTTACCAATGCTTAATCAGT
GAGGCACCTATCTCAGCGATCTGTCTATTTCGTTCATCCATAGTTGCCTGACTCCCCGTCGTGTAGATAA
CTACGATACGGGAGGGCTTACCATCTGGCCCCAGTGCTGCAATGATACCGCGAGAGCCACGCTCACCGGC
TCCAGATTTATCAGCAATAAACCAGCCAGCCGGAAGGGCCGAGCGCAGAAGTGGTCCTGCAACTTTATCC
GCCTCCATCCAGTCTATTAATTGTTGCCGGGAAGCTAGAGTAAGTAGTTCGCCAGTTAATAGTTTGCGCA
ACGTTGTTGCCATTGCTACAGGCATCGTGGTGTCACGCTCGTCGTTTGGTATGGCTTCATTCAGCTCCGG
TTCCCAACGATCAAGGCGAGTTACATGATCCCCCATGTTGTGCAAAAAAGCGGTTAGCTCCTTCGGTCCT
CCGATCGTTGTCAGAAGTAAGTTGGCCGCAGTGTTATCACTCATGGTTATGGCAGCACTGCATAATTCTC
TTACTGTCATGCCATCCGTAAGATGCTTTTCTGTGACTGGTGAGTACTCAACCAAGTCATTCTGAGAATA
GTGTATGCGGCGACCGAGTTGCTCTTGCCCGGCGTCAATACGGGATAATACCGCGCCACATAGCAGAACT
TTAAAAGTGCTCATCATTGGAAAACGTTCTTCGGGGCGAAAACTCTCAAGGATCTTACCGCTGTTGAGAT
CCAGTTCGATGTAACCCACTCGTGCACCCAACTGATCTTCAGCATCTTTTACTTTCACCAGCGTTTCTGG
GTGAGCAAAAACAGGAAGGCAAAATGCCGCAAAAAAGGGAATAAGGGCGACACGGAAATGTTGAATACTC
ATACTCTTCCTTTTTCAATATTATTGAAGCATTTATCAGGGTTATTGTCTCATGAGCGGATACATATTTG
AATGTATTTAGAAAAATAAACAAATAGGGGTTCCGCGCACATTTCCCCGAAAAGTGCCACCTGACGTCTA
AGAAACCATTATTATCATGACATTAACCTATAAAAATAGGCGTATCACGAGGCAGAATTTCAGATAAAAA
AAATCCTTAGCTTTCGCTAAGGATGATTTCTGGAATTCGCGGCCGCTTCTAGAA
Features (pLannotate 1.2.2; 10 found; start..end, strand, type, name):
     16..894     -  CDS            araC: L-arabinose regulatory protein; araC
    921..1205    +  promoter       araBAD promoter: araBAD; promoter of the L-arabinose operon of E. coli; the araC regulatory gene is transcribed in the opposite direction (Guzman et al., 1995)
   1210..1228    +  RBS            RBS (fragment): efficient ribosome binding site from bacteriophage T7 gene 10 (Olins and Rangwala, 1989)
   1237..5341    +  CDS            dCas9 (fragment): catalytically dead mutant of the Cas9 endonuclease from the Streptococcus pyogenes Type II CRISPR/Cas system RNA-guided DNA-binding protein that lacks endonuclease activity due to the D10A mutation in the RuvC catalytic domain and the H840A mutation in the HNH catalytic domain
   5356..5383    +  terminator     T7Te terminator: phage T7 early transcription terminator
   9513..10101   -  rep_origin     ori: high-copy-number ColE1/pMB1/pBR322/pUC origin of replication
  10272..11132   -  CDS            AmpR: β-lactamase; bla; confers resistance to ampicillin, carbenicillin, and related antibiotics
  11133..11237   -  promoter       AmpR promoter: bla
  11327..11370   -  terminator     bacterial terminator: putative bacterial transcription terminator
  11373..11392   +  misc_feature   BioBrick prefix: BioBrick prefix for parts that start with "ATG"
