[The description below was written by a language model from this plasmid's Addgene catalogue record and pLannotate feature annotations shown in this document.]
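Description:
pMB1-A-pBAD-dCas9 is a Level 1 MoClo (modular Golden Gate-style cloning) plasmid built on the pMB1-A backbone and catalogued as a CRISPR vector. It carries an arabinose-inducible, catalytically dead Cas9 for CRISPR interference. It is propagated in E. coli as a high-copy plasmid through a ColE1/pMB1-type origin of replication. Selection is with ampicillin, using a β-lactamase gene driven by its own bla promoter. A putative bacterial terminator and a BioBrick prefix remnant sit next to the resistance cassette, consistent with the backbone's recorded iGEM-related source.

The payload is a standard pBAD expression unit. The araC regulator gene is transcribed divergently from the araBAD promoter, so transcription is repressed without L-arabinose and activated when it is added. Downstream are a fragment of the phage T7 gene 10 ribosome binding site, the Streptococcus pyogenes dCas9 coding sequence, and a T7Te early terminator. dCas9 carries the D10A and H840A mutations, so it retains RNA-guided DNA binding but cannot cleave. When paired with a guide RNA it blocks transcription at the target. No guide RNA cassette is annotated here, so the guide would presumably be supplied from another module or plasmid. The depositor notes that a BsmBI site was removed, which is a typical domestication step for compatibility with Type IIS assembly.

The feature table leaves roughly 4 kb between the terminator and the origin unannotated, and the record does not say what lies there. The associated publication describes a toolkit for studying gene expression and regulation in Acinetobacter baumannii. The plasmid therefore appears intended as a building block for assembling inducible CRISPRi constructs for that organism.
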