Addgene plasmid #190132: pMB1-A-pBAD-dCas9
Purpose: Level 1 MoClo plasmid containing an arabinose inducible dCas9 for CRISPRi
Depositing lab: Veronica Godoy-Carter. Depositing organization: Northeastern University. Publication: AspFlex: Molecular Tools to Study Gene Expression and Regulation in Acinetobacter baumannii. Brychcy M, Kokodynski A, Lloyd D, Godoy VG. ACS Synth Biol. 2023 Aug 16. doi: 10.1021/acssynbio.3c00167. PubMed 37587063.
Backbone
  Vector backbone: pMB1-A
  Backbone manufacturer: Paul Freemont Lab / iGem
  Vector type: CRISPR
Growth in bacteria
  Bacterial resistance: Ampicillin, 100 μg/mL
  Growth temperature: 37°C
  Growth strain: DH5alpha
  Copy number: High Copy
Gene/Insert
  Gene/Insert name: dCas9
  Species: S. pyogenes
  Cloning method: Restriction Enzyme; 5′ cloning site unknown (unknown if destroyed)
Terms and licenses: Academic/Nonprofit Terms; Industry Terms: Not Available to Industry
Depositor comments: Removed BsmBI site
How to cite: pMB1-A-pBAD-dCas9 was a gift from Veronica Godoy-Carter (Addgene plasmid # 190132 ; http://n2t.net/addgene:190132 ; RRID:Addgene_190132)
